Addgene plasmid #61997: STT3A pmRFP (663)
Purpose: mammalian expression of nuclear envelope transmembrane protein
Depositing lab: Eric Schirmer. Depositing organization: University of Edinburgh. Publication: The leukocyte nuclear envelope proteome varies with cell activation and contains novel transmembrane proteins that affect genome architecture. Korfali N, Wilkie GS, Swanson SK, Srsen V, Batrakou DG, Fairley EA, Malik P, Zuleger N, Goncharevich A, de Las Heras J, Kelly DA, Kerr AR, Florens L, Schirmer EC. Mol Cell Proteomics. 2010 Dec;9(12):2571-85. doi: 10.1074/mcp.M110.002915. Epub 2010 Aug 6. PubMed 20693407.
Backbone
  Vector backbone: pmRFP-N2
  Backbone manufacturer: unknown
  Vector type: Mammalian Expression
Growth in bacteria
  Bacterial resistance: Kanamycin, 50 μg/mL
  Growth temperature: 37°C
  Growth strain: DH5alpha
  Copy number: High Copy
Gene/Insert
  Gene/Insert name: STT3A (alt name: NET99)
  Species: H. sapiens (human)
  Entrez Gene: STT3A (a.k.a. CDG1WAD, CDG1WAR, ITM1, STT3-A, TMC)
  Promoter: CMV
  Tag / fusion protein: mRFP (C terminal on backbone)
  Cloning method: Unknown
  Sequencing primers: 5′ CMV-F; 3′ mRFP1-R
Terms and licenses: Academic/Nonprofit Terms; Industry Terms: Not Available to Industry
How to cite: STT3A pmRFP (663) was a gift from Eric Schirmer (Addgene plasmid # 61997 ; http://n2t.net/addgene:61997 ; RRID:Addgene_61997)
