[The description below was written by a language model from this plasmid's Addgene catalogue record.]
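Description:
STT3A pmRFP (663) is a mammalian expression plasmid built on the pmRFP-N2 backbone, in which the human STT3A coding sequence (also listed under the alternative name NET99) is placed under control of the CMV promoter, a strong constitutive viral promoter widely used for transient expression in cultured mammalian cells. The "N" configuration of the backbone places the monomeric red fluorescent protein mRFP downstream of the insert, so the protein is produced as a C-terminal mRFP fusion. The plasmid is maintained in bacteria as a high-copy construct under kanamycin selection. No feature table is provided, so the origin of replication, polyadenylation signal and any mammalian selection marker are not stated, and the cloning method and backbone manufacturer are recorded as unknown.

STT3A is generally known as a catalytic subunit of the oligosaccharyltransferase complex, a multi-pass membrane protein. Here it is catalogued as a nuclear envelope transmembrane protein (NET), and the stated purpose is mammalian expression of that protein. The associated study concerned the leukocyte nuclear envelope proteome and novel transmembrane proteins that influence genome architecture. The red fluorescent fusion lets the expressed protein be visualised directly by fluorescence microscopy. This makes the construct suited to checking whether the candidate localises to the nuclear envelope in transfected cells, and to examining the consequences of its overexpression. Whether the insert is the full-length open reading frame, and which isoform it represents, is not specified in the record.
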