>Addgene plasmid #61997 | STT3A pmRFP (663) | addgene partial sequence | sequence record 102646 | CMV-F 5'-CGCAAATGGGCGGTAGGCGTG-3'
GAGCTGGTTTAGTGAACCGTCAGATCCGCTAGCGCTACCGGACTCAGATCTCGAGCTCAAGCTTCGAATT
CATGACTAAGTTTGGATTTTTGCGATTGTCCTATGAGAAGCAGGACACACTTTTGAAGCTTCTCATTCTG
TCAATGGCTGCTGTATTATCCTTCTCCACTCGTCTGTTTGCTGTCCTGAGATTTGAAAGTGTTATCCATG
AGTTTGATCCGTACTTTAATTATCGGACTACCAGGTTCCTGGCTGAGGAGGGGTTTTATAAATTCCATAA
CTGGTTTGATGACCGAGCCTGGTACCCTTTGGGACGAATCATTGGAGGAACAATTTACCCAGGTTTAATG
ATCACCTCTGCTGCAATCTACCATGTACTCCATTTTTTCCACATCACCATCGACATTCGGAATGTCTGTG
TGTTCCTGGCCCCTCTCTTCTCCTCCTTCACCACCATCGTCACGTACCACCTTACCAAAGAGCTCAAGGA
TGCAGGGGCTGGGCTTCTTGCTGCTGCCATGATTGCTGTAGTTCCTGGATATATCTCCCGATCTGTGGCT
GGCTCCTATGATAATGAAGGGATTGCCATCTTTTGCATGCTACTCACCTACTACATGTGGATCAAGGCAG
TAAAGACTGGTTCCATCTGTTGGGCAGCTAAGTGTGCCCTTGCTTATTTCTACATGGTCTCGTCATGGGG
AGGTTATGTGTTCCTGATCAACTTAATTCCTCTCCACGTCCTCGTGCTGATGCTCACAGGCCGTTTCTCT
CACCGGATCTATGTGGCCTACTGTACTGTTTACTGCCTGGGCACTATACTTTCTATGCAGATCTCCTTTG
TGG
