>Addgene plasmid #61997 | STT3A pmRFP (663) | addgene partial sequence | sequence record 103198 | mCherry-R 5'-TTGGTCACCTTCAGCTTGG-3'
CCTCGATCTCGAACTCGTGGCCGTTCACGGAGCCCTCCATGCGCACCTTGAAGCGCATGAACTCCTTGAT
GACGTCCTCGGAGGAACGGCCCATGGCCATTCGGATCCCGGGCCCGCGGTACCGTCGACTTGTCCTTGAC
AAGCCTCGATTATCCAGGTCCTTTACCTTGTATATCCTGACCAGCCAATGTTCTGTGGTATATGCTTCCT
CCAGGACATCAAGCTCAAAGTCTTTATTCCCAATCTCAGCATTTCGGACACGGTCAAAGCCTGGAGGACG
CTTGGCTTCTGTGTAAACCTGTCCAAAGCGATAGTAACACATCTTGTACATGAGGCAGTTGAGCAGCACT
GGAGAACCTTCACGGTCCACACGGAACTCCCCAGTTGGAGTATAATAGTCATTCTCCTTGATATGTTTGC
CTGTATCTGTGCTCCCTCCAATCCGGACCATCCAAAGAAACTTGTTGATATCATCAGAGGAATACCCAGT
GAGGCCTCCAAAAATGACCAGCACATAGCTGACATCGAGCTCCCTCATGATCTCATAGGCTTTTTCCTCT
GTGGACGCCATTGCCTGCCCTACTCGAGAAATATGGGTATTATTCCATGTGTTATTGTCCACTAAAATTG
TTCGGTTTGCCATAGCTGTAATCTGATAGCCATAATCCCACCAGGACATGACCTTCGCATCCTCTGGAGT
ATTATGACGAAGCCAATAATATGCTTCTCGGAAGTCATCAAATATGATCCTACTGCCATCCCCACCACGG
GCAGATAGTACAATGGACGGAGAAGAGTAGGCCTCACTGGTCACCCAGGTTGAATGAAAGGTGTAGGTGA
TGAGAAAGAAAGCCATGACCAGTATCATCCCACTTGCCACTTCATTCTTAATAGG
